Addgene plasmid #121635: pBLO44.6_ZIKVpro
Purpose: (Empty Backbone) CMV-intron_Pro_P2A-mTagBFP2_AmpR_ColE1
Depositing lab: David Savage. Depositing organization: University of California, Berkeley. Publication: Profiling of engineering hotspots identifies an allosteric CRISPR-Cas9 switch. Oakes BL, Nadler DC, Flamholz A, Fellmann C, Staahl BT, Doudna JA, Savage DF. Nat Biotechnol. 2016 May 2. doi: 10.1038/nbt.3528. PubMed 27136077.
Backbone
  Vector backbone: pUC
  Backbone size (bp): 5368
  Vector type: Mammalian Expression
  Promoter: chicken beta actin promoter
Growth in bacteria
  Bacterial resistance: Ampicillin, 100 μg/mL
  Growth temperature: 37°C
  Growth strain: DH5alpha
  Copy number: High Copy
Terms and licenses: Academic/Nonprofit Terms; Industry Terms: Not Available to Industry
Depositor comments: Note: Addgene NGS unable to fully resolve CAG promoter sequence. Please refer to depositor's sequence for this section of the plasmid.
How to cite: pBLO44.6_ZIKVpro was a gift from David Savage (Addgene plasmid # 121635 ; http://n2t.net/addgene:121635 ; RRID:Addgene_121635)
