[The description below was written by a language model from this plasmid's Addgene catalogue record and pLannotate feature annotations shown in this document.]
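Description:
pBLO44.6_ZIKVpro is a pUC-based mammalian expression plasmid of about 5.4 kb, propagated in E. coli at high copy from a ColE1/pUC origin and selected with ampicillin through the bla (AmpR) gene. The backbone also carries an f1/M13 phage origin and short remnants of the pBR322 bom and rop regions. A single AAV2 inverted terminal repeat is annotated downstream of the expression cassette. With only one ITR detected, the record does not support treating the plasmid as an AAV packaging vector.

The expression cassette is driven by a CAG-type hybrid promoter: a CMV immediate-early enhancer, the chicken β-actin promoter, and a hybrid chicken β-actin/minute virus of mice intron. The β-actin promoter segment appears only in the depositor's sequence, because the repository's own sequencing could not fully resolve this region. Downstream lies a roughly 0.7 kb open reading frame matching a fragment of the Zika virus polyprotein. The automated annotation text describes NS5 functions, but that text is generic to the whole polyprotein entry. The plasmid name and the "Pro" in the purpose line indicate a Zika protease, although the exact residues and design are not stated.

The coding region is followed by FLAG epitope sequence and a P2A peptide, then a blue fluorescent protein annotated as TagBFP and called mTagBFP2 by the depositor, ending with a bGH polyadenylation signal. The P2A causes the tagged protease and the blue reporter to be made as separate proteins from one transcript, so blue fluorescence marks expressing cells. The catalogue lists it as an empty backbone despite this payload. It is associated with work on engineering switchable Cas9 proteins, but its specific role there is not stated.
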