Features (pLannotate 1.2.2; 17 found; start..end, strand, type, name):
     12..297     +  enhancer       CMV enhancer: human cytomegalovirus immediate early enhancer; contains an 18-bp deletion relative to the standard CMV enhancer
    299..576     +  promoter       chicken β-actin promoter: No description available
    577..805     +  intron         hybrid intron: hybrid between chicken β-actin (CBA) and minute virus of mice (MMV) introns (Gray et al., 2011)
    832..1545    +  CDS            POLG_ZIKV (fragment): Experimental evidence at protein level: Swiss-Prot protein existence level 1. [RNA-directed RNA polymerase NS5]: Replicates the viral (+) and (-) RNA genome, and performs the capping of genomes in the cytoplasm (PubMed:31090058). Methylates viral RNA cap at guanine N-7 and ribose 2'-O positions. Once sufficient NS5 is expressed, binds to the cap-proximal structure and inhibits further translation of the viral genome (PubMed:32313955). Besides its role in RNA genome replication, also prevents the establishment of a cellular antiviral state by blocking the interferon-alpha/beta (IFN-alpha/beta)
   1546..1562    +  CDS            5xFLAG (fragment): five tandem FLAG® epitope tags
   1573..1594    +  CDS            2xFLAG (fragment): two tandem FLAG® epitope tags
   1615..1671    +  CDS            P2A: 2A peptide from porcine teschovirus-1 polyprotein Eukaryotic ribosomes fail to insert a peptide bond between the Gly and Pro residues, yielding separate polypeptides.
   1672..2364    +  CDS            TagBFP: TagBFP is a basic (constitutively fluorescent) blue fluorescent protein published in 2008, derived from Entacmaea quadricolor. It is reported to be a very rapidly-maturing monomer with very low acid sensitivity.
   2398..2509    +  polyA_signal   bGH poly(A) signal: bovine growth hormone polyadenylation signal
   2614..2754    +  repeat_region  AAV2 ITR: inverted terminal repeat of adeno-associated virus serotype 2 inverted
   2759..2810    -  misc_feature   bom (fragment): basis of mobility region from pBR322
   2829..3209    +  rep_origin     M13 ori (sequence partly withheld): M13 bacteriophage origin of replication; arrow indicates direction of (+) strand synthesis
   3285..3334    -  misc_feature   bom (fragment): basis of mobility region from pBR322
   3436..3471    -  CDS            rop (fragment): Rop protein, which maintains plasmids at low copy number; rop
   3566..3670    +  promoter       AmpR promoter: bla
   3671..4531    +  CDS            AmpR: β-lactamase; bla; confers resistance to ampicillin, carbenicillin, and related antibiotics
   4702..5290    +  rep_origin     ori: high-copy-number ColE1/pMB1/pBR322/pUC origin of replication
>Addgene plasmid #121635 | pBLO44.6_ZIKVpro | depositor full sequence | sequence record 231666 | pBLO44.6_ZIKVpro sequence 5368 bps
CTAGAGGTACCCGTTACATAACTTACGGTAAATGGCCCGCCTGGCTGACCGCCCAACGACCCCCGCCCAT
TGACGTCAATAGTAACGCCAATAGGGACTTTCCATTGACGTCAATGGGTGGAGTATTTACGGTAAACTGC
CCACTTGGCAGTACATCAAGTGTATCATATGCCAAGTACGCCCCCTATTGACGTCAATGACGGTAAATGG
CCCGCCTGGCATTGTGCCCAGTACATGACCTTATGGGACTTTCCTACTTGGCAGTACATCTACGTATTAG
TCATCGCTATTACCATGGTCGAGGTGAGCCCCACGTTCTGCTTCACTCTCCCCATCTCCCCCCCCTCCCC
ACCCCCAATTTTGTATTTATTTATTTTTTAATTATTTTGTGCAGCGATGGGGGCGGGGGGGGGGGGGGGG
CGCGCGCCAGGCGGGGCGGGGCGGGGCGAGGGGCGGGGCGGGGCGAGGCGGAGAGGTGCGGCGGCAGCCA
ATCAGAGCGGCGCGCTCCGAAAGTTTCCTTTTATGGCGAGGCGGCGGCGGCGGCGGCCCTATAAAAAGCG
AAGCGCGCGGCGGGCGGGAGTCGCTGCGACGCTGCCTTCGCCCCGTGCCCCGCTCCGCCGCCGCCTCGCG
CCGCCCGCCCCGGCTCTGACTGACCGCGTTACTCCCACAGGTGAGCGGGCGGGACGGCCCTTCTCCTCCG
GGCTGTAATTAGCTGAGCAAGAGGTAAGGGTTTAAGGGATGGTTGGTTGGTGGGGTATTAATGTTTAATT
ACCTGGAGCACCTGCCTGAAATCACTTTTTTTCAGGTTGGACCGGTGCCACCATGGCCAGCGACATGTAC
ATTGAACGCGCGGGTGACATTACGTGGGAAAAAGACGCTGAGGTCACGGGCAATAGTCCTCGGCTTGACG
TGGCCCTCGACGAGTCTGGTGATTTCTCATTGGTCGAGGAGGACGGCCCGCCAATGCGGGAGGGCGGGGG
AGGGTCTGGAGGTGGAGGGTCCGGGGCATTGTGGGATGTTCCCGCCCCCAAGGAGGTTAAAAAAGGCGAA
ACGACCGATGGCGTATATAGGGTAATGACACGACGCCTTCTGGGTAGCACTCAAGTGGGGGTTGGAGTCA
TGCAAGAGGGAGTCTTTCATACCATGTGGCATGTTACGAAAGGCGCTGCACTCCGATCTGGAGAAGGACG
GCTGGACCCCTATTGGGGTGACGTGAAGCAAGACCTAGTCTCCTACTGTGGACCTTGGAAGCTGGATGCG
GCCTGGGACGGACTCAGTGAAGTACAACTCCTTGCTGTACCGCCAGGTGAGAGAGCAAGAAACATTCAAA
CGCTCCCCGGTATCTTCAAGACAAAGGACGGGGATATTGGTGCCGTAGCCTTGGATTACCCCGCAGGTAC
AAGCGGTTCCCCGATCCTCGATAAATGTGGTAGGGTAATCGGTCTTTATGGAAACGGGGTAGTGATAAAG
AACGGCAGCTATGTTAGCGCTATAACACAAGGTAAAAGGGAAGAGGAGACACCCGTTGAGTGTTTTGAGA
CTAGTGATTACAAAGATGACGATGACAAAGACTACAAGGATGATGATGATAAGGGATCCGAATCCGGCAG
TGGAGCCACGAACTTCTCTCTGTTAAAGCAAGCAGGAGACGTGGAAGAAAACCCCGGTCCTATGTCTGAA
CTCATCAAGGAGAACATGCACATGAAACTCTACATGGAGGGGACCGTAGACAATCATCACTTCAAGTGTA
CAAGTGAAGGGGAGGGGAAGCCTTACGAAGGGACTCAAACTATGAGAATTAAGGTTGTCGAGGGCGGCCC
CCTTCCCTTTGCGTTTGACATCCTCGCCACCAGTTTCTTGTATGGTTCCAAGACGTTTATAAATCATACA
CAGGGAATACCTGACTTCTTTAAACAAAGTTTTCCAGAGGGTTTCACATGGGAAAGGGTTACCACTTATG
AGGATGGCGGAGTACTCACCGCTACCCAAGATACATCTCTGCAAGATGGTTGCCTGATTTACAATGTAAA
AATCCGAGGAGTTAACTTTACATCCAATGGTCCTGTTATGCAGAAAAAGACATTGGGGTGGGAAGCATTT
ACAGAAACGCTCTACCCCGCCGACGGGGGCTTGGAGGGCCGCAATGACATGGCTCTCAAATTGGTAGGTG
GTAGTCATCTTATCGCGAACGCGAAAACTACCTACCGATCCAAGAAGCCCGCTAAAAATCTCAAAATGCC
GGTCTATTACGTGGACTACAGACTGGAACGCAAGGAAGCTAACAACGAGACATACGTTGAGCAACATGAA
GTGGCCGTGGCCAGATATTGCGATCTGCCGAGTAAGCTCGGGCACAAATTGAACTAAGAATTCCTAGAGC
TCGCTGATCAGCCTCGACTGTGCCTTCTAGTTGCCAGCCATCTGTTGTTTGCCCCTCCCCCGTGCCTTCC
TTGACCCTGGAAGGTGCCACTCCCACTGTCCTTTCCTAATAAAATGAGGAAATTGCATCGCATTGTCTGA
GTAGGTGTCATTCTATTCTGGGGGGTGGGGTGGGGCAGGACAGCAAGGGGGAGGATTGGGAAGAGAATAG
CAGGCATGCTGGGGAGCGGCCGCAGGAACCCCTAGTGATGGAGTTGGCCACTCCCTCTCTGCGCGCTCGC
TCGCTCACTGAGGCCGGGCGACCAAAGGTCGCCCGACGCCCGGGCTTTGCCCGGGCGGCCTCAGTGAGCG
AGCGAGCGCGCAGCTGCCTGCAGGGGCGCCTGATGCGGTATTTTCTCCTTACGCATCTGTGCGGTATTTC
ACACCGCATA
[142 nt withheld, positions 2811-2952]
C
[141 nt withheld, positions 2954-3094]
CCTTTGACGTTGGAGTCCACGTTCTTT
[37 nt withheld, positions 3122-3158]
ACCCTATCTCGGGCTATTCTTTTGATTTATAAGGGATTTTGCCGATTTCGGCCTATTGGTTAAAAAATGA
GCTGATTTAACAAAAATTTAACGCGAATTTTAACAAAATATTAACGTTTACAATTTTATGGTGCACTCTC
AGTACAATCTGCTCTGATGCCGCATAGTTAAGCCAGCCCCGACACCCGCCAACACCCGCTGACGCGCCCT
GACGGGCTTGTCTGCTCCCGGCATCCGCTTACAGACAAGCTGTGACCGTCTCCGGGAGCTGCATGTGTCA
GAGGTTTTCACCGTCATCACCGAAACGCGCGAGACGAAAGGGCCTCGTGATACGCCTATTTTTATAGGTT
AATGTCATGATAATAATGGTTTCTTAGACGTCAGGTGGCACTTTTCGGGGAAATGTGCGCGGAACCCCTA
TTTGTTTATTTTTCTAAATACATTCAAATATGTATCCGCTCATGAGACAATAACCCTGATAAATGCTTCA
ATAATATTGAAAAAGGAAGAGTATGAGTATTCAACATTTCCGTGTCGCCCTTATTCCCTTTTTTGCGGCA
TTTTGCCTTCCTGTTTTTGCTCACCCAGAAACGCTGGTGAAAGTAAAAGATGCTGAAGATCAGTTGGGTG
CACGAGTGGGTTACATCGAACTGGATCTCAACAGCGGTAAGATCCTTGAGAGTTTTCGCCCCGAAGAACG
TTTTCCAATGATGAGCACTTTTAAAGTTCTGCTATGTGGCGCGGTATTATCCCGTATTGACGCCGGGCAA
GAGCAACTCGGTCGCCGCATACACTATTCTCAGAATGACTTGGTTGAGTACTCACCAGTCACAGAAAAGC
ATCTTACGGATGGCATGACAGTAAGAGAATTATGCAGTGCTGCCATAACCATGAGTGATAACACTGCGGC
CAACTTACTTCTGACAACGATCGGAGGACCGAAGGAGCTAACCGCTTTTTTGCACAACATGGGGGATCAT
GTAACTCGCCTTGATCGTTGGGAACCGGAGCTGAATGAAGCCATACCAAACGACGAGCGTGACACCACGA
TGCCTGTAGCAATGGCAACAACGTTGCGCAAACTATTAACTGGCGAACTACTTACTCTAGCTTCCCGGCA
ACAATTAATAGACTGGATGGAGGCGGATAAAGTTGCAGGACCACTTCTGCGCTCGGCCCTTCCGGCTGGC
TGGTTTATTGCTGATAAATCTGGAGCCGGTGAGCGTGGAAGCCGCGGTATCATTGCAGCACTGGGGCCAG
ATGGTAAGCCCTCCCGTATCGTAGTTATCTACACGACGGGGAGTCAGGCAACTATGGATGAACGAAATAG
ACAGATCGCTGAGATAGGTGCCTCACTGATTAAGCATTGGTAACTGTCAGACCAAGTTTACTCATATATA
CTTTAGATTGATTTAAAACTTCATTTTTAATTTAAAAGGATCTAGGTGAAGATCCTTTTTGATAATCTCA
TGACCAAAATCCCTTAACGTGAGTTTTCGTTCCACTGAGCGTCAGACCCCGTAGAAAAGATCAAAGGATC
TTCTTGAGATCCTTTTTTTCTGCGCGTAATCTGCTGCTTGCAAACAAAAAAACCACCGCTACCAGCGGTG
GTTTGTTTGCCGGATCAAGAGCTACCAACTCTTTTTCCGAAGGTAACTGGCTTCAGCAGAGCGCAGATAC
CAAATACTGTCCTTCTAGTGTAGCCGTAGTTAGGCCACCACTTCAAGAACTCTGTAGCACCGCCTACATA
CCTCGCTCTGCTAATCCTGTTACCAGTGGCTGCTGCCAGTGGCGATAAGTCGTGTCTTACCGGGTTGGAC
TCAAGACGATAGTTACCGGATAAGGCGCAGCGGTCGGGCTGAACGGGGGGTTCGTGCACACAGCCCAGCT
TGGAGCGAACGACCTACACCGAACTGAGATACCTACAGCGTGAGCTATGAGAAAGCGCCACGCTTCCCGA
AGGGAGAAAGGCGGACAGGTATCCGGTAAGCGGCAGGGTCGGAACAGGAGAGCGCACGAGGGAGCTTCCA
GGGGGAAACGCCTGGTATCTTTATAGTCCTGTCGGGTTTCGCCACCTCTGACTTGAGCGTCGATTTTTGT
GATGCTCGTCAGGGGGGCGGAGCCTATGGAAAAACGCCAGCAACGCGGCCTTTTTACGGTTCCTGGCCTT
TTGCTGGCCTTTTGCTCACATGTAGCGCGCGTGCGCCAAT
