Features (pLannotate 1.2.2; 16 found; start..end, strand, type, name):
     12..297     +  enhancer       CMV enhancer: human cytomegalovirus immediate early enhancer; contains an 18-bp deletion relative to the standard CMV enhancer
    577..804     +  intron         hybrid intron: hybrid between chicken β-actin (CBA) and minute virus of mice (MMV) introns (Gray et al., 2011)
    831..1544    +  CDS            POLG_ZIKV (fragment): Experimental evidence at protein level: Swiss-Prot protein existence level 1. [RNA-directed RNA polymerase NS5]: Replicates the viral (+) and (-) RNA genome, and performs the capping of genomes in the cytoplasm (PubMed:31090058). Methylates viral RNA cap at guanine N-7 and ribose 2'-O positions. Once sufficient NS5 is expressed, binds to the cap-proximal structure and inhibits further translation of the viral genome (PubMed:32313955). Besides its role in RNA genome replication, also prevents the establishment of a cellular antiviral state by blocking the interferon-alpha/beta (IFN-alpha/beta)
   1545..1561    +  CDS            5xFLAG (fragment): five tandem FLAG® epitope tags
   1572..1593    +  CDS            2xFLAG (fragment): two tandem FLAG® epitope tags
   1614..1670    +  CDS            P2A: 2A peptide from porcine teschovirus-1 polyprotein Eukaryotic ribosomes fail to insert a peptide bond between the Gly and Pro residues, yielding separate polypeptides.
   1671..2363    +  CDS            TagBFP: TagBFP is a basic (constitutively fluorescent) blue fluorescent protein published in 2008, derived from Entacmaea quadricolor. It is reported to be a very rapidly-maturing monomer with very low acid sensitivity.
   2397..2508    +  polyA_signal   bGH poly(A) signal: bovine growth hormone polyadenylation signal
   2613..2753    +  repeat_region  AAV2 ITR: inverted terminal repeat of adeno-associated virus serotype 2 inverted
   2758..2809    -  misc_feature   bom (fragment): basis of mobility region from pBR322
   2828..3283    +  rep_origin     f1 ori (sequence partly withheld): f1 bacteriophage origin of replication; arrow indicates direction of (+) strand synthesis
   3284..3333    -  misc_feature   bom (fragment): basis of mobility region from pBR322
   3435..3470    -  CDS            rop (fragment): Rop protein, which maintains plasmids at low copy number; rop
   3565..3669    +  promoter       AmpR promoter: bla
   3670..4530    +  CDS            AmpR: β-lactamase; bla; confers resistance to ampicillin, carbenicillin, and related antibiotics
   4701..5289    +  rep_origin     ori: high-copy-number ColE1/pMB1/pBR322/pUC origin of replication
>Addgene plasmid #121635 | pBLO44.6_ZIKVpro | addgene full sequence | sequence record 237420 | Addgene NGS Result
CTAGAGGTACCCGTTACATAACTTACGGTAAATGGCCCGCCTGGCTGACCGCCCAACGACCCCCGCCCAT
TGACGTCAATAGTAACGCCAATAGGGACTTTCCATTGACGTCAATGGGTGGAGTATTTACGGTAAACTGC
CCACTTGGCAGTACATCAAGTGTATCATATGCCAAGTACGCCCCCTATTGACGTCAATGACGGTAAATGG
CCCGCCTGGCATTGTGCCCAGTACATGACCTTATGGGACTTTCCTACTTGGCAGTACATCTACGTATTAG
TCATCGCTATTACCATGGTCGAGGTGAGCCCCACGTTCTGCTTCACTCTCCCCATCTCCCCCCCCTCCCC
ACCCCCAATTTTGTATTTATTTATTTTTTAATTATTTTGTGCAGCGATGGGGGCGGGGGGGGGGGGGGGG
CGCGCGCCRGGSGGGGSGGGGSGGGGSGRGGGGSGGGGSGGGGSGRGGSGGRGRGGKGCGGCGGCAGCCA
ATCAGAGCGGCGCGCTCCGAAAGTTTCCTTTTATGGCGAGGCGGCGGCGGCGGCGGCCCTATAAAAAGCG
AAGCGCGCGGCGGGCGGGAGTCGCTGCGCGCTGCCTTCGCCCCGTGCCCCGCTCCGCCGCCGCCTCGCGC
CGCCCGCCCCGGCTCTGACTGACCGCGTTACTCCCACAGGTGAGCGGGCGGGACGGCCCTTCTCCTCCGG
GCTGTAATTAGCTGAGCAAGAGGTAAGGGTTTAAGGGATGGTTGGTTGGTGGGGTATTAATGTTTAATTA
CCTGGAGCACCTGCCTGAAATCACTTTTTTTCAGGTTGGACCGGTGCCACCATGGCCAGCGACATGTACA
TTGAACGCGCGGGTGACATTACGTGGGAAAAAGACGCTGAGGTCACGGGCAATAGTCCTCGGCTTGACGT
GGCCCTCGACGAGTCTGGTGATTTCTCATTGGTCGAGGAGGACGGCCCGCCAATGCGGGAGGGCGGGGGA
GGGTCTGGAGGTGGAGGGTCCGGGGCATTGTGGGATGTTCCCGCCCCCAAGGAGGTTAAAAAAGGCGAAA
CGACCGATGGCGTATATAGGGTAATGACACGACGCCTTCTGGGTAGCACTCAAGTGGGGGTTGGAGTCAT
GCAAGAGGGAGTCTTTCATACCATGTGGCATGTTACGAAAGGCGCTGCACTCCGATCTGGAGAAGGACGG
CTGGACCCCTATTGGGGTGACGTGAAGCAAGACCTAGTCTCCTACTGTGGACCTTGGAAGCTGGATGCGG
CCTGGGACGGACTCAGTGAAGTACAACTCCTTGCTGTACCGCCAGGTGAGAGAGCAAGAAACATTCAAAC
GCTCCCCGGTATCTTCAAGACAAAGGACGGGGATATTGGTGCCGTAGCCTTGGATTACCCCGCAGGTACA
AGCGGTTCCCCGATCCTCGATAAATGTGGTAGGGTAATCGGTCTTTATGGAAACGGGGTAGTGATAAAGA
ACGGCAGCTATGTTAGCGCTATAACACAAGGTAAAAGGGAAGAGGAGACACCCGTTGAGTGTTTTGAGAC
TAGTGATTACAAAGATGACGATGACAAAGACTACAAGGATGATGATGATAAGGGATCCGAATCCGGCAGT
GGAGCCACGAACTTCTCTCTGTTAAAGCAAGCAGGAGACGTGGAAGAAAACCCCGGTCCTATGTCTGAAC
TCATCAAGGAGAACATGCACATGAAACTCTACATGGAGGGGACCGTAGACAATCATCACTTCAAGTGTAC
AAGTGAAGGGGAGGGGAAGCCTTACGAAGGGACTCAAACTATGAGAATTAAGGTTGTCGAGGGCGGCCCC
CTTCCCTTTGCGTTTGACATCCTCGCCACCAGTTTCTTGTATGGTTCCAAGACGTTTATAAATCATACAC
AGGGAATACCTGACTTCTTTAAACAAAGTTTTCCAGAGGGTTTCACATGGGAAAGGGTTACCACTTATGA
GGATGGCGGAGTACTCACCGCTACCCAAGATACATCTCTGCAAGATGGTTGCCTGATTTACAATGTAAAA
ATCCGAGGAGTTAACTTTACATCCAATGGTCCTGTTATGCAGAAAAAGACATTGGGGTGGGAAGCATTTA
CAGAAACGCTCTACCCCGCCGACGGGGGCTTGGAGGGCCGCAATGACATGGCTCTCAAATTGGTAGGTGG
TAGTCATCTTATCGCGAACGCGAAAACTACCTACCGATCCAAGAAGCCCGCTAAAAATCTCAAAATGCCG
GTCTATTACGTGGACTACAGACTGGAACGCAAGGAAGCTAACAACGAGACATACGTTGAGCAACATGAAG
TGGCCGTGGCCAGATATTGCGATCTGCCGAGTAAGCTCGGGCACAAATTGAACTAAGAATTCCTAGAGCT
CGCTGATCAGCCTCGACTGTGCCTTCTAGTTGCCAGCCATCTGTTGTTTGCCCCTCCCCCGTGCCTTCCT
TGACCCTGGAAGGTGCCACTCCCACTGTCCTTTCCTAATAAAATGAGGAAATTGCATCGCATTGTCTGAG
TAGGTGTCATTCTATTCTGGGGGGTGGGGTGGGGCAGGACAGCAAGGGGGAGGATTGGGAAGAGAATAGC
AGGCATGCTGGGGAGCGGCCGCAGGAACCCCTAGTGATGGAGTTGGCCACTCCCTCTCTGCGCGCTCGCT
CGCTCACTGAGGCCGGGCGACCAAAGGTCGCCCGACGCCCGGGCTTTGCCCGGGCGGCCTCAGTGAGCGA
GCGAGCGCGCAGCTGCCTGCAGGGGCGCCTGATGCGGTATTTTCTCCTTACGCATCTGTGCGGTATTTCA
CACCGCATA
[95 nt withheld, positions 2810-2904]
T
[46 nt withheld, positions 2906-2951]
C
[141 nt withheld, positions 2953-3093]
CCTTTGACGTTGGAGTCCACGTTCTTT
[37 nt withheld, positions 3121-3157]
ACTCTATCTCGGGCTATTCTTTTGATTTATAAGGGATTTTGCCGATTTCGGTCTATTGGTTAAAAAATGA
GCTGATTTAACAAAAATTTAACGCGAATTTTAACAAAATATTAACGTTTACAATTTTATGGTGCACTCTC
AGTACAATCTGCTCTGATGCCGCATAGTTAAGCCAGCCCCGACACCCGCCAACACCCGCTGACGCGCCCT
GACGGGCTTGTCTGCTCCCGGCATCCGCTTACAGACAAGCTGTGACCGTCTCCGGGAGCTGCATGTGTCA
GAGGTTTTCACCGTCATCACCGAAACGCGCGAGACGAAAGGGCCTCGTGATACGCCTATTTTTATAGGTT
AATGTCATGATAATAATGGTTTCTTAGACGTCAGGTGGCACTTTTCGGGGAAATGTGCGCGGAACCCCTA
TTTGTTTATTTTTCTAAATACATTCAAATATGTATCCGCTCATGAGACAATAACCCTGATAAATGCTTCA
ATAATATTGAAAAAGGAAGAGTATGAGTATTCAACATTTCCGTGTCGCCCTTATTCCCTTTTTTGCGGCA
TTTTGCCTTCCTGTTTTTGCTCACCCAGAAACGCTGGTGAAAGTAAAAGATGCTGAAGATCAGTTGGGTG
CACGAGTGGGTTACATCGAACTGGATCTCAACAGCGGTAAGATCCTTGAGAGTTTTCGCCCCGAAGAACG
TTTTCCAATGATGAGCACTTTTAAAGTTCTGCTATGTGGCGCGGTATTATCCCGTATTGACGCCGGGCAA
GAGCAACTCGGTCGCCGCATACACTATTCTCAGAATGACTTGGTTGAGTACTCACCAGTCACAGAAAAGC
ATCTTACGGATGGCATGACAGTAAGAGAATTATGCAGTGCTGCCATAACCATGAGTGATAACACTGCGGC
CAACTTACTTCTGACAACGATCGGAGGACCGAAGGAGCTAACCGCTTTTTTGCACAACATGGGGGATCAT
GTAACTCGCCTTGATCGTTGGGAACCGGAGCTGAATGAAGCCATACCAAACGACGAGCGTGACACCACGA
TGCCTGTAGCAATGGCAACAACGTTGCGCAAACTATTAACTGGCGAACTACTTACTCTAGCTTCCCGGCA
ACAATTAATAGACTGGATGGAGGCGGATAAAGTTGCAGGACCACTTCTGCGCTCGGCCCTTCCGGCTGGC
TGGTTTATTGCTGATAAATCTGGAGCCGGTGAGCGTGGAAGCCGCGGTATCATTGCAGCACTGGGGCCAG
ATGGTAAGCCCTCCCGTATCGTAGTTATCTACACGACGGGGAGTCAGGCAACTATGGATGAACGAAATAG
ACAGATCGCTGAGATAGGTGCCTCACTGATTAAGCATTGGTAACTGTCAGACCAAGTTTACTCATATATA
CTTTAGATTGATTTAAAACTTCATTTTTAATTTAAAAGGATCTAGGTGAAGATCCTTTTTGATAATCTCA
TGACCAAAATCCCTTAACGTGAGTTTTCGTTCCACTGAGCGTCAGACCCCGTAGAAAAGATCAAAGGATC
TTCTTGAGATCCTTTTTTTCTGCGCGTAATCTGCTGCTTGCAAACAAAAAAACCACCGCTACCAGCGGTG
GTTTGTTTGCCGGATCAAGAGCTACCAACTCTTTTTCCGAAGGTAACTGGCTTCAGCAGAGCGCAGATAC
CAAATACTGTTCTTCTAGTGTAGCCGTAGTTAGGCCACCACTTCAAGAACTCTGTAGCACCGCCTACATA
CCTCGCTCTGCTAATCCTGTTACCAGTGGCTGCTGCCAGTGGCGATAAGTCGTGTCTTACCGGGTTGGAC
TCAAGACGATAGTTACCGGATAAGGCGCAGCGGTCGGGCTGAACGGGGGGTTCGTGCACACAGCCCAGCT
TGGAGCGAACGACCTACACCGAACTGAGATACCTACAGCGTGAGCTATGAGAAAGCGCCACGCTTCCCGA
AGGGAGAAAGGCGGACAGGTATCCGGTAAGCGGCAGGGTCGGAACAGGAGAGCGCACGAGGGAGCTTCCA
GGGGGAAACGCCTGGTATCTTTATAGTCCTGTCGGGTTTCGCCACCTCTGACTTGAGCGTCGATTTTTGT
GATGCTCGTCAGGGGGGCGGAGCCTATGGAAAAACGCCAGCAACGCGGCCTTTTTACGGTTCCTGGCCTT
TTGCTGGCCTTTTGCTCACATGTAGCGCGCGTGCGCCAAT
